>Addgene plasmid #137187 | pAAV FLEX eGFP 2A Tau WT WPRE | addgene full sequence | sequence record 468722 | Addgene Long Read Sequencing Result
TTGAGATCCTTTTTTTCTGCGCGTAATCTGCTGCTTGCAAACAAAAAAACCACCGCTACCAGCGGTGGTT
TGTTTGCCGGATCAAGAGCTACCAACTCTTTTTCCGAAGGTAACTGGCTTCAGCAGAGCGCAGATACCAA
ATACTGTTCTTCTAGTGTAGCCGTAGTTAGGCCACCACTTCAAGAACTCTGTAGCACCGCCTACATACCT
CGCTCTGCTAATCCTGTTACCAGTGGCTGCTGCCAGTGGCGATAAGTCGTGTCTTACCGGGTTGGACTCA
AGACGATAGTTACCGGATAAGGCGCAGCGGTCGGGCTGAACGGGGGGTTCGTGCACACAGCCCAGCTTGG
AGCGAACGACCTACACCGAACTGAGATACCTACAGCGTGAGCTATGAGAAAGCGCCACGCTTCCCGAAGG
GAGAAAGGCGGACAGGTATCCGGTAAGCGGCAGGGTCGGAACAGGAGAGCGCACGAGGGAGCTTCCAGGG
GGAAACGCCTGGTATCTTTATAGTCCTGTCGGGTTTCGCCACCTCTGACTTGAGCGTCGATTTTTGTGAT
GCTCGTCAGGGGGGCGGAGCCTATGGAAAAACGCCAGCAACGCGGCCTTTTTACGGTTCCTGGCCTTTTG
CTGGCCTTTTGCTCACATGTTCTTTCCTGCGTTATCCCCTGATTCTGTGGATAACCGTATTACCGCCTTT
GAGTGAGCTGATACCGCTCGCCGCAGCCGAACGACCGAGCGCAGCGAGTCAGTGAGCGAGGAAGCGGAAG
AGCGCCCAATACGCAAACCGCCTCTCCCCGCGCGTTGGCCGATTCATTAATGCAGCTGTGGAATGTGTGT
CAGTTAGGGTGTGGAAAGTCCCCAGGCTCCCCAGCAGGCAGAAGTATGCAAAGCATGCATCTCAATTAGT
CAGCAACCAGGTGTGGAAAGTCCCCAGGCTCCCCAGCAGGCAGAAGTATGCAAAGCATGCATCTCAATTA
GTCAGCAACCATAGTCCCGCCCCTAACTCCGCCCATCCCGCCCCTAACTCCGCCCAGTTCCGCCCATTCT
CCGCCCCATGGCTGACTAATTTTTTTTATTTATGCAGAGGCCGAGGCCGCCTCGGCCTCTGAGCTATTCC
AGAAGTAGTGAGGAGGCTTTTTTGGAGGCCTAGGCTTTTGCAAAAAGCTCTGCGCGCTCGCTCGCTCACT
GAGGCCGCCCGGGCGTCGGGCGACCTTTGGTCGCCCGGCCTCAGTGAGCGAGCGAGCGCGCAGAGAGGGA
GTGGCCAACTCCATCACTAGGGGTTCCTTGTAGTTAATGATTAACCCGCCATGCTACTTATCTACGTAGC
CATGCTCTAGTCGAGCCCCAGCTGGTTCTTTCCGCCTCAGAAGCCATAGAGCCCACCGCATCCCCAGCAT
GCCTGCTATTGTCTTCCCAATCCTCCCCCTTGCTGTCCTGCCCCACCCCACCCCCCAGAATAGAATGACA
CCTACTCAGACAATGCGATGCAATTTCCTCATTTTATTAGGAAAGGACAGTGGGAGTGGCACCTTCCAGG
GTCAAGGAAGGCACGGGGGAGGGGCAAACAACAGATGGCTGGCAACTAGAAGGCACAGTCGAGGCTGATC
AGCGAGTCGACGGTATCGATGCGGGGAGGCGGCCCAAAGGGAGATCCGACTCGTCTGAGGGCGAAGGCGA
AGACGCGGAAGAGGCCGCAGAGCCGGCAGCAGGCCGCGGGAAGGAAGGTCCGCTGGATTGAGGGCCGAAG
GGACGTAGCAGAAGGACGTCCCGCGCAGAATCCAGGTGGCAACACAGGCGAGCAGCCAAGGAAAGGACGA
TGATTTCCCCGACAACACCACGGAATTGTCAGTGCCCAACAGCCGAGCCCCTGTCCAGCAGCGGGCAAGG
CAGGCGGCGATGAGTTCCGCCGTGGCAATAGGGAGGGGGAAAGCGAAAGTCCCGGAAAGGAGCTGACAGG
TGGTGGCAATGCCCCAACCAGTGGGGGTTGCGTCAGCAAACACAGTGCACACCACGCCACGTTGCCTGAC
AACGGGCCACAACTCCTCATAAAGAGACAGCAACCAGGATTTATACAAGGAGGAGAAAATGAAAGCCATA
CGGGAAGCAATAGCATGATACAAAGGCATTAAAGCAGCGTATCCACATAGCGTAAAAGGAGCAACATAGT
TAAGAATACCAGTCAATCTTTCACAAATTTTGTAATCCAGAGGTTGATTATCGATAAGCTGTTAAAGCTT
GAACCTCTTCGAGGGACATAACTTCGTATAATGTATGCTATACGAAGTTATGGGTCGATGGTGAGATCGC
CACACCGCGGGGAGCAGCCCCTCCAGGCCAGAAGGGCCAGGCCAACGCCACCAGGATTCCAGCAAAAACC
CCGCCCGCTCCAAAGACACCACCCAGCTCTGGTGAACCTCCAAAATCAGGGGATCGCAGCGGCTACAGCA
GCCCCGGCTCCCCAGGCACTCCCGGCAGCCGCTCCCGCACCCCGTCCCTTCCAACCCCACCCACCCGGGA
GCCCAAGAAGGTGGCAGTGGTCCGTACTCCACCCAAGTCGCCGTCTTCCGCCAAGAGCCGCCTG
[387 nt withheld, positions 2585-2971]
ACCCACAAGCTGACCTTCCGCGAGAACGCCAAAGCCAAGACAGACCACGGGGCGGAGATCGTGTACAAGT
CGCCAGTGGTGTCTGGGGACACGTCTCCACGGCATCTCAGCAATGTCTCCTCCACCGGCAGCATCGACAT
GGTAGACTCGCCCCAGCTCGCCACGCTAGCTGACGAGGTGTCTGCCTCCCTGGCCAAGCAGGGTTTGTAG
ACTAGCGCGGCCGCACTAGTGAGCTCCTGCAGGAATTCATAACTTCGTATAGCATACATTATACGAAGTT
ATGGGTCGATGGTGATGCTTGGCAATTCGGGTCGATGGTGAAGCATTGGTCTTCCTATTTTGATATAACT
TCGTATAGGATACTTTATACGAAGTTATGGGGATCCAATTCTTTGCCAAAATGATGAGACAGCACAATAA
CCAGCACGTTGCCCAGGAGCTGTAGGAAAAAGAAGAAGGCATGAACATGGTTAGCAGAGGCTCTAGAGCC
GCCGGTCACACGCCAGAAGCCGAACCCCGCCCTGCCCCGTCCCCCCCGAAGGCAGCCGTCCCCCCGCGGA
CAGCCCCGAGCCGCTCCCCCCGCACAAAGGGCCCTCCCGGAGCCCCTCAAGGCTTTCACGCAGCCACAGA
AAAGAAACAAGCCGTCATTAAACCAAGCGCTAATTACAGCCCGGAGGAGAAGGGCCGTCCCGCCCGCTCA
CCTGTGGGAGTAACGCGGTCAGTCAGAGCCGGGGCGGGCGGCGCGAGGCGGCGGCGGAGCGGGGCACGGG
GCGAAGGCAGCGCGCAGCGACTCCCGCCCGCCGCGCGCTTCGCTTTTTATAGGGCCGCCGCCGCCGCCGC
CTCGCCATAAAAGGAAACTTTCGGAGCGCGCCGCTCTGATTGGCTGCCGCCGCACCTCTCCGCCTCGCCC
CGCCCCGCCCCTCGCCCCGCCCCGCCCCGCCTGGCGCGCGCCCCCCCCCCCCCCCCCGCCCCCATCGCTG
CACAAAATAATTAAAAAATAAATAAATACAAAATTGGGGGTGGGGAGGGGGGGGAGATGGGGAGAGTGAA
GCAGAACGTGGGGCTCACCTCGACCATGGTAATAGCGATGACTAATACGTAGATGTACTGCCAAGTAGGA
AAGTCCCATAAGGTCATGTACTGGGCATAATGCCAGGCGGGCCATTTACCGTCATTGACGTCAATAGGGG
GCGTACTTGGCATATGATACACTTGATGTACTGCCAAGTGGGCAGTTTACCGTAAATACTCCACCCATTG
ACGTCAATGGAAAGTCCCTATTGGCGTTACTATGGGAACATACGTCATTATTGACGTCAATGGTACCTAG
AGCATGGCTACGTAGATAAGTAGCATGGCGGGTTAATCATTAACTACAAGGAACCCCTAGTGATGGAGTT
GGCCACTCCCTCTCTGCGCGCTCGCTCGCTCACTGAGGCCGGGCGACCAAAGGTCGCCCGACGCCCGGGC
TTTGCCCGGGCGGCCTCAGTGAGCGAGCGAGCGCGCAGCTAGAATTAATTCCGTGTATTCTATAGTGTCA
CCTAAATCGTATGTGTATGATACATAAGGTTATGTATTAATTGTAGCCGCGTTCTAACGACAATATGTAC
AAGCCTAATTGTGTAGCATCTGGCTTACTGAAGCAGACCCTATCATCTCTCTCGTAAACTGCCGTCAGAG
TCGGTTTGGTTGGACGAACCTTCTGAGTTTCTGGTAACGCCGTCCCGCACCCGGAAATGGTCAGCGAACC
AATCAGCAGGGTCATCGCTAGCCAGATCCTCTACGCCGGACGCATCGTGGCCGGCATCACCGGCGCCACA
GGTGCGGTTGCTGGCGCCTATATCGCCGACATCACCGATGGGGAAGATCGGGCTCGCCACTTCGGGCTCA
TGAGCGCTTGTTTCGGCGTGGGTATGGTGGCAGGCCCCGTGGCCGGGGGACTGTTGGGCGCCATCTCCTT
GCATGCACCATTCCTTGCGGCGGCGGTGCTCAACGGCCTCAACCTACTACTGGGCTGCTTCCTAATGCAG
GAGTCGCATAAGGGAGAGCGTCGAATGGTGCACTCTCAGTACAATCTGCTCTGATGCCGCATAGTTAAGC
CAGCCCCGACACCCGCCAACACCCGCTGACGCGCCCTGACGGGCTTGTCTGCTCCCGGCATCCGCTTACA
GACAAGCTGTGACCGTCTCCGGGAGCTGCATGTGTCAGAGGTTTTCACCGTCATCACCGAAACGCGCGAG
ACGAAAGGGCCTCGTGATACGCCTATTTTTATAGGTTAATGTCATGATAATAATGGTTTCTTAGACGTCA
GGTGGCACTTTTCGGGGAAATGTGCGCGGAACCCCTATTTGTTTATTTTTCTAAATACATTCAAATATGT
ATCCGCTCATGAGACAATAACCCTGATAAATGCTTCAATAATATTGAAAAAGGAAGAGTATGAGTATTCA
ACATTTCCGTGTCGCCCTTATTCCCTTTTTTGCGGCATTTTGCCTTCCTGTTTTTGCTCACCCAGAAACG
CTGGTGAAAGTAAAAGATGCTGAAGATCAGTTGGGTGCACGAGTGGGTTACATCGAACTGGATCTCAACA
GCGGTAAGATCCTTGAGAGTTTTCGCCCCGAAGAACGTTTTCCAATGATGAGCACTTTTAAAGTTCTGCT
ATGTGGCGCGGTATTATCCCGTATTGACGCCGGGCAAGAGCAACTCGGTCGCCGCATACACTATTCTCAG
AATGACTTGGTTGAGTACTCACCAGTCACAGAAAAGCATCTTACGGATGGCATGACAGTAAGAGAATTAT
GCAGTGCTGCCATAACCATGAGTGATAACACTGCGGCCAACTTACTTCTGACAACGATCGGAGGACCGAA
GGAGCTAACCGCTTTTTTGCACAACATGGGGGATCATGTAACTCGCCTTGATCGTTGGGAACCGGAGCTG
AATGAAGCCATACCAAACGACGAGCGTGACACCACGATGCCTGTAGCAATGGCAACAACGTTGCGCAAAC
TATTAACTGGCGAACTACTTACTCTAGCTTCCCGGCAACAATTAATAGACTGGATGGAGGCGGATAAAGT
TGCAGGACCACTTCTGCGCTCGGCCCTTCCGGCTGGCTGGTTTATTGCTGATAAATCTGGAGCCGGTGAG
CGTGGGTCTCGCGGTATCATTGCAGCACTGGGGCCAGATGGTAAGCCCTCCCGTATCGTAGTTATCTACA
CGACGGGGAGTCAGGCAACTATGGATGAACGAAATAGACAGATCGCTGAGATAGGTGCCTCACTGATTAA
GCATTGGTAACTGTCAGACCAAGTTTACTCATATATACTTTAGATTGATTTAAAACTTCATTTTTAATTT
AAAAGGATCTAGGTGAAGATCCTTTTTGATAATCTCATGACCAAAATCCCTTAACGTGAGTTTTCGTTCC
ACTGAGCGTCAGACCCCGTAGAAAAGATCAAAGGATCTTC
Features (pLannotate 1.2.2; 24 found; start..end, strand, type, name):
      1..589     +  rep_origin     ori: high-copy-number ColE1/pMB1/pBR322/pUC origin of replication
    772..828     +  CDS            lacI (fragment): lac repressor; lacI; The lac repressor binds to the lac operator to inhibit transcription in E. coli. This inhibition can be relieved by adding lactose or isopropyl-β-D-thiogalactopyranoside (IPTG).
    835..1164    +  promoter       SV40 promoter: SV40 enhancer and early promoter
   1168..1197    +  repeat_region  AAV2 ITR (fragment): inverted terminal repeat of adeno-associated virus serotype 2 inverted
   1197..1288    -  repeat_region  AAV2 ITR (fragment): inverted terminal repeat of adeno-associated virus serotype 2 inverted
   1349..1370    -  promoter       SV40 promoter (fragment): SV40 enhancer and early promoter
   1374..1598    -  polyA_signal   bGH poly(A) signal: bovine growth hormone polyadenylation signal
   1631..2219    -  misc_feature   WPRE: woodchuck hepatitis virus posttranscriptional regulatory element
   2258..2291    -  protein_bind   loxP: Cre-mediated recombination occurs in the 8-bp core sequence (GCATACAT). Cre recombinase
   2306..3178    +  CDS            MAPT (fragment) (sequence partly withheld): TAU_SPECI - Experimental evidence at protein level: Swiss-Prot protein existence level 1. Promotes microtubule assembly and stability, and might be involved in the establishment and maintenance of neuronal polarity. The C-terminus binds axonal microtubules while the N-terminus binds neural plasma membrane components, suggesting that tau functions as a linker protein between both. Axonal polarity is predetermined by tau localization (in the neuronal cell) in the domain of the cell body defined by the centrosome. The short isoforms allow plasticity of the cytoskeleton whereas the longer isoforms
   3220..3253    +  protein_bind   loxP: Cre-mediated recombination occurs in the 8-bp core sequence (GCATACAT). Cre recombinase
   3316..3349    +  protein_bind   lox2272: Cre-mediated recombination occurs in the 8-bp core sequence (GGATACTT). lox2272 sites are compatible with each other, but incompatible with loxP or loxN sites (Lee and Saito, 1988). Cre recombinase
   3348..3413    -  CDS            HBB (fragment): HBB_LEPEU - Experimental evidence at protein level: Swiss-Prot protein existence level 1. Involved in oxygen transport from the lung to the various peripheral tissues. From Lepus europaeus (European hare).
   3411..3541    -  intron         chimeric intron (fragment): chimera between introns from chicken β-actin and rabbit β-globin
   3630..3765    -  intron         hybrid intron (fragment): hybrid between chicken β-actin (CBA) and minute virus of mice (MMV) introns (Gray et al., 2011)
   3766..4044    -  promoter       chicken β-actin promoter: No description available
   4046..4294    -  enhancer       CMV enhancer (fragment): human cytomegalovirus immediate early enhancer
   4350..4481    +  repeat_region  AAV2 ITR (fragment): inverted terminal repeat of adeno-associated virus serotype 2 inverted
   4500..4518    -  promoter       SP6 promoter: promoter for bacteriophage SP6 RNA polymerase
   4746..5025    +  CDS            TcR (fragment): tetracycline efflux protein; tet; confers resistance to tetracycline
   5026..5074    -  misc_feature   bom (fragment): basis of mobility region from pBR322
   5176..5211    -  CDS            rop (fragment): Rop protein, which maintains plasmids at low copy number; rop
   5306..5410    +  promoter       AmpR promoter: bla
   5411..6271    +  CDS            AmpR: β-lactamase; bla; confers resistance to ampicillin, carbenicillin, and related antibiotics
