>Addgene plasmid #137187 | pAAV FLEX eGFP 2A Tau WT WPRE Sequencing Result | analyzer sequence | sequence record 273120
CACCTGTGGCGCCGGTGATGCCGGCCACGATGCGTCCGGCGTAGAGGATCTGGCTAGCGATGACCCTGCT
GATTGGTTCGCTGACCATTTCCGGGTGCGGGACGGCGTTACCAGAAACTCAGAAGGTTCGTCCAACCAAA
CCGACTCTGACGGCAGTTTACGAGAGAGATGATAGGGTCTGCTTCAGTAAGCCAGATGCTACACAATTAG
GCTTGTACATATTGTCGTTAGAACGCGGCTACAATTAATACATAACCTTATGTATCATACACATACGATT
TAGGTGACACTATAGAATACACGGAATTAATTCTAGCTGCGCGCTCGCTCGCTCACTGAGGCCGCCCGGG
CAAAGCCCGGGCGTCGGGCGACCTTTGGTCGCCCGGCCTCAGTGAGCGAGCGAGCGCGCAGAGAGGGAGT
GGCCAACTCCATCACTAGGGGTTCCTTGTAGTTAATGATTAACCCGCCATGCTACTTATCTACGTAGCCA
TGCTCTAGGTACCATTGACGTCAATAATGACGTATGTTCCCATAGTAACGCCAATAGGGACTTTCCATTG
ACGTCAATGGGTGGAGTATTTACGGTAAACTGCCCACTTGGCAGTACATCAAGTGTATCATATGCCAAGT
ACGCCCCCTATTGACGTCAATGACGGTAAATGGCCCGCCTGGCATTATGCCCAGTACATGACCTTATGGG
ACTTTCCTACTTGGCAGTACATCTACGTATTAGTCATCGCTATTACCATGGTCGAGGTGAGCCCCACGTT
CTGCTTCACTCTCCCCATCTCCCCCCCCTCCCCACCCCCAATTTTGTATTTATTTATTTTTTAATTATTT
TGTGCAGCGATGGGGGCGGGGGGGGGGGGGGGGGSCGCCCNNGGGGGGGGGGGGGGGGGGGGGGGGGGGG
GGGGGGGGGGGGGGGGGGGGGGGNGGGGGGGGGGGKGGGGGGGGGGGGGGGGGGGGGGGGGGGGGGGGGG
GGGGGGGGGGGGGGGGGGGNGGNGNGGGGGGGGGGGNGGGGSGGGGGGCGGGGCGGGGCGAGGCGGAGAG
GTGCGGCGGCAGCCAATCAGAGCGGCGCGCTCCGAAAGTTTCCTTTTATGGCGAGGCGGCGGCGGCGGCG
GCCCTATAAAAAGCGAAGCGCGCGGCGGGCGGGAGTCGCTGCGCGCTGCCTTCGCCCCGTGCCCCGCTCC
GCCGCCGCCTCGCGCCGCCCGCCCCGGCTCTGACTGACCGCGTTACTCCCACAGGTGAGCGGGCGGGACG
GCCCTTCTCCTCCGGGCTGTAATTAGCGCTTGGTTTAATGACGGCTTGTTTCTTTTCTGTGGCTGCGTGA
AAGCCTTGAGGGGCTCCGGGAGGGCCCTTTGTGCGGGGGGAGCGGCTCGGGGCTGTCCGCGGGGGGACGG
CTGCCTTCGGGGGGGACGGGGCAGGGCGGGGTTCGGCTTCTGGCGTGTGACCGGCGGCTCTAGAGCCTCT
GCTAACCATGTTCATGCCTTCTTCTTTTTCCTACAGCTCCTGGGCAACGTGCTGGTTATTGTGCTGTCTC
ATCATTTTGGCAAAGAATTGGATCCCCATAACTTCGTATAAAGTATCCTATACGAAGTTATATCAAAATA
GGAAGACCAATGCTTCACCATCGACCCGAATTGCCAAGCATCACCATCGACCCATAACTTCGTATAATGT
ATGCTATACGAAGTTATGAATTCCTGCAGGAGCTCACTAGTGCGGCCGCGCTAGTCTACAAACCCTGCTT
GGCCAGGGAGGCAGACACCTCGTCAGCTAGCGTGGCGAGCTGGGGCGAGTCTACCATGTCGATGCTGCCG
GTGGAGGAGACATTGCTGAGATGCCGTGGAGACGTGTCCCCAGACACCACTGGCGACTTGTACACGATCT
CCGCCCCGTGGTCTGTCTTGGCTTTGGCGTTCTCGCGGAAGGTCAGCTTGTGGGT
[387 nt withheld, positions 1946-2332]
CAGGCGGCTCTTGGCGGAAGACGGCGACTTGGGTGGAGTACGGACCACTGCCACCTTCTTGGGCTCCCGG
GTGGGTGGGGTTGGAAGGGACGGGGTGCGGGAGCGGCTGCCGGGAGTGCCTGGGGAGCCGGGGCTGCTGT
AGCCGCTGCGATCCCCTGATTTTGGAGGTTCACCAGAGCTGGGTGGTGTCTTTGGAGCGGGCGGGGTTTT
TGCTGGAATCCTGGTGGCGTTGGCCTGGCCCTTCTGGCCTGGAGGGGCTGCTCCCCGCGGTGTGGCGATC
TCACCATCGACCCATAACTTCGTATAGCATACATTATACGAAGTTATGTCCCTCGAAGAGGTTCAAGCTT
TAACAGCTTATCGATAATCAACCTCTGGATTACAAAATTTGTGAAAGATTGACTGGTATTCTTAACTATG
TTGCTCCTTTTACGCTATGTGGATACGCTGCTTTAATGCCTTTGTATCATGCTATTGCTTCCCGTATGGC
TTTCATTTTCTCCTCCTTGTATAAATCCTGGTTGCTGTCTCTTTATGAGGAGTTGTGGCCCGTTGTCAGG
CAACGTGGCGTGGTGTGCACTGTGTTTGCTGACGCAACCCCCACTGGTTGGGGCATTGCCACCACCTGTC
AGCTCCTTTCCGGGACTTTCGCTTTCCCCCTCCCTATTGCCACGGCGGAACTCATCGCCGCCTGCCTTGC
CCGCTGCTGGACAGGGGCTCGGCTGTTGGGCACTGACAATTCCGTGGTGTTGTCGGGGAAATCATCGTCC
TTTCCTTGGCTGCTCGCCTGTGTTGCCACCTGGATTCTGCGCGGGACGTCCTTCTGCTACGTCCCTTCGG
CCCTCAATCCAGCGGACCTTCCTTCCCGCGGCCTGCTGCCGGCTCTGCGGCCTCTTCCGCGTCTTCGCCT
TCGCCCTCAGACGAGTCGGATCTCCCTTTGGGCCGCCTCCCCGCATCGATACCGTCGACTCGCTGATCAG
CCTCGACTGTGCCTTCTAGTTGCCAGCCATCTGTTGTTTGCCCCTCCCCCGTGCCTTCCTTGACCCTGGA
AGGTGCCACTCCCACTGTCCTTTCCTAATAAAATGAGGAAATTGCATCGCATTGTCTGAGTAGGTGTCAT
TCTATTCTGGGGGGTGGGGTGGGGCAGGACAGCAAGGGGGAGGATTGGGAAGACAATAGCAGGCATGCTG
GGGATGCGGTGGGCTCTATGGCTTCTGAGGCGGAAAGAACCAGCTGGGGCTCGACTAGAGCATGGCTACG
TAGATAAGTAGCATGGCGGGTTAATCATTAACTACAAGGAACCCCTAGTGATGGAGTTGGCCACTCCCTC
TCTGCGCGCTCGCTCGCTCACTGAGGCCGGGCGACCAAAGGTCGCCCGACGCCCGGGCGGCCTCAGTGAG
CGAGCGAGCGCGCAGAGCTTTTTGCAAAAGCCTAGGCCTCCAAAAAAGCCTCCTCACTACTTCTGGAATA
GCTCAGAGGCCGAGGCGGCCTCGGCCTCTGCATAAATAAAAAAAATTAGTCAGCCATGGGGCGGAGAATG
GGCGGAACTGGGCGGAGTTAGGGGCGGGATGGGCGGAGTTAGGGGCGGGACTATGGTTGCTGACTAATTG
AGATGCATGCTTTGCATACTTCTGCCTGCTGGGGAGCCTGGGGACTTTCCACACCTGGTTGCTGACTAAT
TGAGATGCATGCTTTGCATACTTCTGCCTGCTGGGGAGCCTGGGGACTTTCCACACCCTAACTGACACAC
ATTCCACAGCTGCATTAATGAATCGGCCAACGCGCGGGGAGAGGCGGTTTGCGTATTGGGCGCTCTTCCG
CTTCCTCGCTCACTGACTCGCTGCGCTCGGTCGTTCGGCTGCGGCGAGCGGTATCAGCTCACTCAAAGGC
GGTAATACGGTTATCCACAGAATCAGGGGATAACGCAGGAAAGAACATGTGAGCAAAAGGCCAGCAAAAG
GCCAGGAACCGTAAAAAGGCCGCGTTGCTGGCGTTTTTCCATAGGCTCCGCCCCCCTGACGAGCATCACA
AAAATCGACGCTCAAGTCAGAGGTGGCGAAACCCGACAGGACTATAAAGATACCAGGCGTTTCCCCCTGG
AAGCTCCCTCGTGCGCTCTCCTGTTCCGACCCTGCCGCTTACCGGATACCTGTCCGCCTTTCTCCCTTCG
GGAAGCGTGGCGCTTTCTCATAGCTCACGCTGTAGGTATCTCAGTTCGGTGTAGGTCGTTCGCTCCAAGC
TGGGCTGTGTGCACGAACCCCCCGTTCAGCCCGACCGCTGCGCCTTATCCGGTAACTATCGTCTTGAGTC
CAACCCGGTAAGACACGACTTATCGCCACTGGCAGCAGCCACTGGTAACAGGATTAGCAGAGCGAGGTAT
GTAGGCGGTGCTACAGAGTTCTTGAAGTGGTGGCCTAACTACGGCTACACTAGAAGAACAGTATTTGGTA
TCTGCGCTCTGCTGAAGCCAGTTACCTTCGGAAAAAGAGTTGGTAGCTCTTGATCCGGCAAACAAACCAC
CGCTGGTAGCGGTGGTTTTTTTGTTTGCAAGCAGCAGATTACGCGCAGAAAAAAAGGATCTCAAGAAGAT
CCTTTGATCTTTTCTACGGGGTCTGACGCTCAGTGGAACGAAAACTCACGTTAAGGGATTTTGGTCATGA
GATTATCAAAAAGGATCTTCACCTAGATCCTTTTAAATTAAAAATGAAGTTTTAAATCAATCTAAAGTAT
ATATGAGTAAACTTGGTCTGACAGTTACCAATGCTTAATCAGTGAGGCACCTATCTCAGCGATCTGTCTA
TTTCGTTCATCCATAGTTGCCTGACTCCCCGTCGTGTAGATAACTACGATACGGGAGGGCTTACCATCTG
GCCCCAGTGCTGCAATGATACCGCGAGACCCACGCTCACCGGCTCCAGATTTATCAGCAATAAACCAGCC
AGCCGGAAGGGCCGAGCGCAGAAGTGGTCCTGCAACTTTATCCGCCTCCATCCAGTCTATTAATTGTTGC
CGGGAAGCTAGAGTAAGTAGTTCGCCAGTTAATAGTTTGCGCAACGTTGTTGCCATTGCTACAGGCATCG
TGGTGTCACGCTCGTCGTTTGGTATGGCTTCATTCAGCTCCGGTTCCCAACGATCAAGGCGAGTTACATG
ATCCCCCATGTTGTGCAAAAAAGCGGTTAGCTCCTTCGGTCCTCCGATCGTTGTCAGAAGTAAGTTGGCC
GCAGTGTTATCACTCATGGTTATGGCAGCACTGCATAATTCTCTTACTGTCATGCCATCCGTAAGATGCT
TTTCTGTGACTGGTGAGTACTCAACCAAGTCATTCTGAGAATAGTGTATGCGGCGACCGAGTTGCTCTTG
CCCGGCGTCAATACGGGATAATACCGCGCCACATAGCAGAACTTTAAAAGTGCTCATCATTGGAAAACGT
TCTTCGGGGCGAAAACTCTCAAGGATCTTACCGCTGTTGAGATCCAGTTCGATGTAACCCACTCGTGCAC
CCAACTGATCTTCAGCATCTTTTACTTTCACCAGCGTTTCTGGGTGAGCAAAAACAGGAAGGCAAAATGC
CGCAAAAAAGGGAATAAGGGCGACACGGAAATGTTGAATACTCATACTCTTCCTTTTTCAATATTATTGA
AGCATTTATCAGGGTTATTGTCTCATGAGCGGATACATATTTGAATGTATTTAGAAAAATAAACAAATAG
GGGTTCCGCGCACATTTCCCCGAAAAGTGCCACCTGACGTCTAAGAAACCATTATTATCATGACATTAAC
CTATAAAAATAGGCGTATCACGAGGCCCTTTCGTCTCGCGCGTTTCGGTGATGACGGTGAAAACCTCTGA
CACATGCAGCTCCCGGAGACGGTCACAGCTTGTCTGTAAGCGGATGCCGGGAGCAGACAAGCCCGTCAGG
GCGCGTCAGCGGGTGTTGGCGGGTGTCGGGGCTGGCTTAACTATGCGGCATCAGAGCAGATTGTACTGAG
AGTGCACCATTCGACGCTCTCCCTTATGCGACTCCTGCATTAGGAAGCAGCCCAGTAGTAGGTTGAGGCC
GTTGAGCACCGCCGCCGCAAGGAATGGTGCATGCAAGGAGATGGCGCCCAACAGTCCCCCGGCCACGGGG
CCTGCCACCATACCCACGCCGAAACAAGCGCTCATGAGCCCGAAGTGGCGAGCCCGATCTTCCCCATCGG
TGATGTCGGCGATATAGGCGCCAGCAACCG
Features (pLannotate 1.2.2; 28 found; start..end, strand, type, name):
    278..296     +  promoter       SP6 promoter: promoter for bacteriophage SP6 RNA polymerase
    315..446     -  repeat_region  AAV2 ITR (fragment): inverted terminal repeat of adeno-associated virus serotype 2 inverted
    502..750     +  enhancer       CMV enhancer (fragment): human cytomegalovirus immediate early enhancer
    752..873     +  promoter       chicken β-actin promoter (fragment): contains a 21-bp deletion relative to the standard chicken β-actin promoter
    883..904     +  promoter       chicken β-actin promoter (fragment): No description available
    908..929     +  promoter       chicken β-actin promoter (fragment): No description available
    941..962     +  promoter       chicken β-actin promoter (fragment): No description available
    995..1151    +  promoter       chicken β-actin promoter (fragment): contains a 21-bp deletion relative to the standard chicken β-actin promoter
   1152..1287    +  intron         hybrid intron (fragment): hybrid between chicken β-actin (CBA) and minute virus of mice (MMV) introns (Gray et al., 2011)
   1376..1506    +  intron         chimeric intron (fragment): chimera between introns from chicken β-actin and rabbit β-globin
   1504..1569    +  CDS            HBB (fragment): HBB_LEPEU - Experimental evidence at protein level: Swiss-Prot protein existence level 1. Involved in oxygen transport from the lung to the various peripheral tissues. From Lepus europaeus (European hare).
   1568..1601    -  protein_bind   lox2272: Cre-mediated recombination occurs in the 8-bp core sequence (GGATACTT). lox2272 sites are compatible with each other, but incompatible with loxP or loxN sites (Lee and Saito, 1988). Cre recombinase
   1664..1697    -  protein_bind   loxP: Cre-mediated recombination occurs in the 8-bp core sequence (GCATACAT). Cre recombinase
   1739..2611    -  CDS            MAPT (fragment) (sequence partly withheld): TAU_SPECI - Experimental evidence at protein level: Swiss-Prot protein existence level 1. Promotes microtubule assembly and stability, and might be involved in the establishment and maintenance of neuronal polarity. The C-terminus binds axonal microtubules while the N-terminus binds neural plasma membrane components, suggesting that tau functions as a linker protein between both. Axonal polarity is predetermined by tau localization (in the neuronal cell) in the domain of the cell body defined by the centrosome. The short isoforms allow plasticity of the cytoskeleton whereas the longer isoforms
   2626..2659    +  protein_bind   loxP: Cre-mediated recombination occurs in the 8-bp core sequence (GCATACAT). Cre recombinase
   2698..3286    +  misc_feature   WPRE: woodchuck hepatitis virus posttranscriptional regulatory element
   3319..3543    +  polyA_signal   bGH poly(A) signal: bovine growth hormone polyadenylation signal
   3547..3568    +  promoter       SV40 promoter (fragment): SV40 enhancer and early promoter
   3629..3720    +  repeat_region  AAV2 ITR (fragment): inverted terminal repeat of adeno-associated virus serotype 2 inverted
   3720..3749    -  repeat_region  AAV2 ITR (fragment): inverted terminal repeat of adeno-associated virus serotype 2 inverted
   3753..4082    -  promoter       SV40 promoter: SV40 enhancer and early promoter
   4089..4145    -  CDS            lacI (fragment): lac repressor; lacI; The lac repressor binds to the lac operator to inhibit transcription in E. coli. This inhibition can be relieved by adding lactose or isopropyl-β-D-thiogalactopyranoside (IPTG).
   4328..4916    -  rep_origin     ori: high-copy-number ColE1/pMB1/pBR322/pUC origin of replication
   5087..5947    -  CDS            AmpR: β-lactamase; bla; confers resistance to ampicillin, carbenicillin, and related antibiotics
   5948..6052    -  promoter       AmpR promoter: bla
   6147..6182    +  CDS            rop (fragment): Rop protein, which maintains plasmids at low copy number; rop
   6284..6332    +  misc_feature   bom (fragment): basis of mobility region from pBR322
   6333..50      -  CDS            TcR (fragment) (across the origin): tetracycline efflux protein; tet; confers resistance to tetracycline
