[The description below was written by a language model from this plasmid's Addgene catalogue record and pLannotate feature annotations shown in this document.]
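Description:
pAAV FLEX eGFP 2A Tau WT WPRE is an adeno-associated virus transfer plasmid built on the pAM FLEX backbone for Cre-dependent co-expression of eGFP and wild-type mouse Tau (Mapt). It is maintained in E. coli through a high-copy ColE1/pUC-type origin and selected with ampicillin via the bla gene. The backbone also carries non-functional remnants of pBR322 (fragments of the tetracycline resistance gene, rop and bom), a lacI fragment, an SP6 promoter and an SV40 promoter lying outside the viral genome. AAV2 inverted terminal repeats flank the expression cassette and direct its replication and packaging into AAV particles.

Between the ITRs, a CBA-type hybrid promoter (CMV enhancer, chicken β-actin promoter and a chimeric β-actin/β-globin intron) faces a lox-flanked cassette in which the Tau coding sequence is annotated on the strand opposite to the promoter. It is followed by a WPRE, which enhances transcript stability and expression, and a bovine growth hormone polyadenylation signal. In a FLEX design, paired loxP and lox2272 sites let Cre invert the cassette into the sense orientation and then lock it there by excision, so expression is restricted to Cre-expressing cells. The 2A peptide would yield separate eGFP and Tau proteins from one transcript.

The two sequencing-derived feature tables (about 6.4 and 6.6 kb) do not fully match this description. They annotate only an approximately 870 bp MAPT fragment between the lox sites, no eGFP or 2A element, and one lox2272 site alongside two loxP sites. The ITRs are also detected only as fragments. The sequenced length is also small relative to the stated backbone size plus the named insert, so the cassette's composition should be verified.
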