Addgene plasmid #137187: pAAV FLEX eGFP 2A Tau WT WPRE
Purpose: Cre-dependent expression of eGFP and wild-type Tau
Depositing lab: Matthew Nolan. Depositing organization: University of Edinburgh.
Backbone
  Vector backbone: pAM FLEX
  Backbone size w/o insert (bp): 5677
  Vector type: AAV
Growth in bacteria
  Bacterial resistance: Ampicillin, 100 μg/mL
  Growth temperature: 37°C
  Growth strain: NEB Stable
  Copy number: High Copy
Gene/Insert
  Gene/Insert name: eGFP 2A Tau WT
  Species: M. musculus (mouse)
  Entrez Gene: Mapt (a.k.a. Mtapt, PHF-tau, Tau)
  Promoter: CBA
  Cloning method: Gibson Cloning
Terms and licenses: Academic/Nonprofit Terms; Industry Terms: Not Available to Industry
How to cite: pAAV FLEX eGFP 2A Tau WT WPRE was a gift from Matthew Nolan (Addgene plasmid # 137187)
